>Addgene plasmid #157036 | pD649-HAsp-PTPRF-Fc(DAPA)-AviTag-6xHis | addgene full sequence | sequence record 401022 | Addgene NGS Result
GGCATTGATTATTGACTAGTTATTAATAGTAATCAATTACGGGGTCATTAGTTCATAGCCCATATATGGA
GTTCCGCGTTACATAACTTACGGTAAATGGCCCGCCTGGCTGACCGCCCAACGACCCCCGCCCATTGACG
TCAATAATGACGTATGTTCCCATAGTAACGCCAATAGGGACTTTCCATTGACGTCAATGGGTGGAGTATT
TACGGTAAACTGCCCACTTGGCAGTACATCAAGTGTATCATATGCCAAGTACGCCCCCTATTGACGTCAA
TGACGGTAAATGGCCCGCCTGGCATTATGCCCAGTACATGACCTTATGGGACTTTCCTACTTGGCAGTAC
ATCTACGTATTAGTCATCGCTATTACCATGGTGATGCGGTTTTGGCAGTACATCAATGGGCGTGGATAGC
GGTTTGACTCACGGGGATTTCCAAGTCTCCACCCCATTGACGTCAATGGGAGTTTGTTTTGGCACCAAAA
TCAACGGGACTTTCCAAAATGTCGTAACAACTCCGCCCCATTGACGCAAATGGGCGGTAGGCGTGTACGG
TGGGAGGTCTATATAAGCAGAGCTCGTTTAGTGAACCGTCAGATCGCCTGGAGACGCCATCCACGCTGTT
TTGACCTCCATAGAAGACACCGGGACCGATCCAGCCTCCGCGGCCGGGAACGGTGCATTGGAACGCGGAT
TCCCCGTGCCAAGAGTGACGTAAGTACCGCCTATAGAGTCTATAGGCCCACCCCCTTGGCTTCGTTAGAA
CGCGGCTACAATTAATACATAACCTTATGTATCATACACATACGATTTAGGTGACACTATAGAATAACAT
CCACTTTGCCTTTCTCTCCACAGGTGTCCACTCCCAGGTCCAACTGCACCTCGGTTCTATCGAAAACGCG
CCTGCTAGCGCCACCATGAAGACCATCATTGCCCTGAGCTACATCTTCTGCCTGGTGTTCGCTGCGGCCG
CCGATAGCAAGCCTGTGTTTATCAAGGTGCCCGAGGACCAGACTGGACTGTCTGGCGGAGTTGCCAGCTT
TGTGTGTCAGGCCACAGGCGAGCCTAAGCCTAGAATCACCTGGATGAAGAAAGGCAAGAAGGTGTCCAGC
CAGCGCTTCGAAGTGATCGAGTTTGATGATGGCGCCGGAAGCGTGCTGAGAATCCAGCCTCTGAGAGTGC
AGAGAGATGAGGCCATCTACGAGTGCACCGCCACAAATAGCCTGGGCGAGATCAATACCAGCGCCAAGCT
GAGCGTGCTGGAAGAGGAACAGCTGCCTCCTGGCTTCCCCTCTATCGATATGGGACCTCAGCTGAAGGTG
GTGGAAAAGGCCAGAACCGCCACTATGCTTTGTGCCGCTGGCGGCAATCCTGATCCTGAGATCAGCTGGT
TCAAGGACTTCCTGCCTGTGGACCCTGCCACCAGCAATGGCAGAATCAAGCAGCTGAGATCTGGCGCCCT
GCAGATCGAGAGCAGCGAGGAAAGCGATCAGGGCAAATACGAGTGCGTGGCCACCAATAGCGCCGGCACA
AGATATTCTGCCCCTGCCAACCTGTACGTCAGAGTGCGAAGAGTGGCCCCTAGATTCAGCATCCCTCCTA
GCAGCCAAGAAGTGATGCCTGGCGGCTCCGTGAATCTGACATGTGTGGCTGTTGGCGCCCCTATGCCTTA
CGTGAAATGGATGATGGGAGCCGAGGAACTGACCAAAGAGGACGAGATGCCCGTGGGCAGAAATGTGCTG
GAACTGAGCAATGTCGTGCGGAGCGCCAATTACACCTGTGTGGCCATCAGCAGCCTGGGCATGATTGAGG
CCACAGCTCAAGTGACAGTGAAGGCCCTGCCTAAGCCACCTATCGACCTGGTGGTTACCGAGACAACCGC
CACCTCTGTGACCCTGACATGGGATAGCGGCAATAGCGAGCCAGTGACCTACTACGGCATCCAGTATAGA
GCCGCCGGAACAGAGGGCCCTTTTCAAGAAGTTGACGGCGTCGCCACCACCAGATATAGCATTGGCGGAC
TGAGCCCCTTCAGCGAGTACGCCTTTAGAGTGCTGGCCGTGAACTCTATCGGCAGAGGACCTCCATCTGA
GGCCGTTAGAGCTAGAACAGGCGAACAGGCCCCTTCTAGCCCTCCTAGAAGAGTGCAGGCTAGAATGCTG
AGCGCCAGCACAATGCTGGTGCAGTGGGAACCTCCTGAGGAACCCAATGGCCTCGTGCGGGGCTACAGAG
TGTACTACACACCCGATAGCAGACGGCCTCCTAACGCCTGGCACAAGCACAATACTGATGCCGGCCTGCT
GACAACCGTGGGATCTCTGCTGCCTGGCATCACCTATAGCCTGCGCGTGCTGGCTTTTACCGCCGTTGGA
GATGGACCACCTTCTCCAACCATCCAAGTGAAAACCCAGCAGGGCGTTCCAGCTCAGCCTGCCGATTTTC
AGGCCGAGGTGGAAAGCGACACCCGCATTCAACTTAGCTGGCTGCTGCCTCCACAAGAGCGGATCATTAT
GTACGAGCTGGTGTACTGGGCCGCTGAGGATGAGGATCAGCAGCACAAAGTGACCTTCGATCCCACCAGC
AGCTACACCCTGGAAGATCTGAAGCCCGACACACTGTACAGATTCCAGCTGGCCGCTAGAAGCGATATGG
GCGTGGGAGTGTTTACCCCTACCATCGAAGCCAGAACAGCCCAGAGCACACCTAGCGCTCCTCCACAGAA
AGTGATGTGCGTGTCCATGGGCAGCACCACAGTCAGAGTGTCTTGGGTGCCACCTCCTGCCGACAGCAGA
AATGGCGTGATCACACAGTACAGCGTGGCCTATGAAGCCGTGGATGGCGAGGATAGAGGCAGACACGTGG
TGGATGGAATCAGCAGAGAGCACAGCTCTTGGGATCTCGTGGGCCTCGAGAAGTGGACCGAGTATAGAGT
GTGGGTCCGAGCACACACAGATGTCGGACCTGGACCTGAAAGCAGCCCTGTGCTCGTGCGGACAGATGAG
GATGTTCCTAGCGGACCTCCTCGGAAGGTGGAAGTGGAACCTCTGAATAGCACCGCCGTGCACGTGTACT
GGAAGCTGCCTGTGCCTTCTAAGCAGCACGGCCAGATCAGAGGCTACCAAGTGACATACGTGCGGCTGGA
AAATGGCGAGCCAAGAGGCCTGCCTATCATCCAGGATGTGATGCTGGCTGAAGCCCAGTGGCGGCCTGAG
GAATCTGAGGACTACGAAACCACCATCAGCGGGCTGACCCCTGAGACAACATACTCTGTGACAGTGGCCG
CCTACACCACAAAAGGCGACGGCGCTAGATCCAAGCCTAAGATCGTGACCACAACAGGCGCTGTGCCTGG
CAGACCTACCATGATGATCAGCACCACCGCCATGAACACAGCCCTGCTGCAGTGGCACCCTCCTAAAGAA
CTGCCTGGCGAGCTGCTGGGCTATAGACTGCAGTACTGTAGAGCCGACGAGGCCAGACCTAACACCATCG
ACTTCGGCAAGGACGACCAGCACTTTACAGTGACCGGCCTGCACAAGGGCACCACCTACATTTTTAGACT
GGCCGCCAAGAACAGAGCCGGCCTGGGAGAAGAGTTCGAGAAAGAGATCAGAACCCCAGAGGATCTGCCC
AGCGGCTTCCCTCAGAATCTGCACGTGACAGGCCTGACCACCTCTACCACAGAACTTGCTTGGGACCCTC
CAGTGCTGGCAGAGAGAAATGGCCGGATCATCTCCTACACCGTGGTGTTCAGAGACATCAACAGCCAGCA
AGAGCTGCAGAACATCACCACCGACACCAGATTCACCCTGACCGGACTGAAGCCTGATACCACCTACGAC
ATCAAAGTCCGCGCCTGGACCAGCAAAGGCTCTGGACCTCTGAGCCCTAGCATCCAGAGCAGAACCATGC
CAGTGGAACAGGTGTTCGCCAAGAATTTCAGAGTGGCCGCTGCCATGAAGACCAGCGTGCTGTTGTCTTG
GGAAGTGCCCGACAGCTACAAGAGCGCCGTGCCATTCAAGATCCTGTACAACGGCCAGAGCGTTGAGGTG
GACGGCCACAGCATGAGAAAGCTGATCGCCGACCTGCAGCCTAACACCGAGTACAGCTTCGTGCTGATGA
ACAGAGGAAGCTCTGCCGGCGGACTGCAGCACCTGGTGTCTATCAGAACAGCTCCCGACCTGCTGCCACA
CAAACCTCTGCCTGCCAGCGCCTATATCGAGGACGGCAGATTCGATCTGAGCATGCCACACGTGCAGGAC
CCTTCTCTCGTGCGGTGGTTTTACATCGTGGTGGTGCCTATCGACAGAGTCGGCGGATCTATGCTGACCC
CAAGATGGTCCACACCAGAGGAACTGGAACTGGACGAACTGCTGGAAGCCATCGAGCAAGGCGGCGAGGA
ACAACGCAGAAGAAGAAGGCAGGCCGAGCGCCTGAAACCTTATGTGGCTGCTCAACTGGACGTGCTGCCC
GAGACATTCACACTGGGCGACAAGAAGAACTACCGGGGCTTCTACAACCGGCCACTGAGCCCTGATCTGA
GCTACCAGTGTTTCGTGCTGGCCTCTCTGAAAGAACCCATGGACCAGAAGAGATACGCCAGCTCTCCCTA
CAGCGACGAGATCGTGGTGCAAGTGACTCCCGCTCAGCAGCAAGAGGAACCCGAAATGCTTTGGGGCGCG
CCGGGCGGCGACAAGACCCACACCTGCCCCCCCTGCCCAGCTCCAGAACTGCTGGGAGGGCCTTCCGTGT
TCCTGTTCCCCCCCAAGCCCAAGGACACCCTGATGATCAGCAGGACCCCCGAGGTGACCTGCGTGGTGGT
GGCCGTGTCCCACGAGGACCCAGAGGTGAAGTTCAACTGGTACGTGGACGGCGTGGAGGTGCACAACGCC
AAGACCAAGCCCAGAGAGGAGCAGTACAACAGCACCTACAGGGTGGTGTCCGTGCTGACCGTGCTGCACC
AGGACTGGCTGAACGGCAAAGAATACAAGTGCAAAGTCTCCAACAAGGCCCTGGCTGCCCCAATCGAAAA
GACAATCAGCAAGGCCAAGGGCCAGCCACGGGAGCCCCAGGTGTACACCCTGCCCCCCAGCCGGGAGGAG
ATGACCAAGAACCAGGTGTCCCTGACCTGTCTGGTGAAGGGCTTCTACCCCAGCGATATCGCCGTGGAGT
GGGAGAGCAACGGCCAGCCCGAGAACAACTACAAGACCACCCCCCCAGTGCTGGACAGCGACGGCAGCTT
CTTCCTGTACAGCAAGCTGACCGTGGACAAGTCCAGGTGGCAGCAGGGCAACGTGTTCAGCTGCAGCGTG
ATGCACGAGGCCCTGCACAACCACTACACCCAGAAGTCCCTGAGCCTGAGCCCCGGCGGCAGCGGTCTTA
ATGATATTTTCGAGGCTCAGAAGATTGAGTGGCATGAACACCACCACCATCACCACTAAGGCCGGCCTGT
AGTCACTGGCACAACGCGTTACCCGGTAAGCCAATCGGGTATACACGGTCGTCATACTGCAGACAGGGTT
CTTCTACTTTGCAAGATAGTCTTGAGTAGTAAAATAAATAGATAGAGAAAATCAGCCTCGACTGTGCCTT
CTAGTTGCCAGCCATCTGTTGTTTGCCCCTCCCCCGTGCCTTCCTTGACCCTGGAAGGTGCCACTCCCAC
TGTCCTTTCCTAATAAAATGAGGAAATTGCATCACAACACTCAACCCTATCTCGGTCTATTCTTTTGATT
TATAAGGGATTTTGCCGATTTCGGCCTATTGGTTAAAAAATGAGCTGATTTAACAAAAATTTAACGCGAA
TTAATTCTGTGGAATGTGTGTCAGTTAGGGTGTGGAAAGTCCCCAGGCTCCCCAGCAGGCAGAAGTATGC
AAAGCATGCATCTCAATTAGTCAGCAACCAGGTGTGGAAAGTCCCCAGGCTCCCCAGCAGGCAGAAGTAT
GCAAAGCATGCATCTCAATTAGTCAGCAACCATAGTCCCGCCCCTAACTCCGCCCATCCCGCCCCTAACT
CCGCCCAGTTCCGCCCATTCTCCGCCCCATGGCTGACTAATTTTTTTTATTTATGCAGAGGCCGAGGCCG
CCTCTGCCTCTGAGCTATTCCAGAAGTAGTGAGGAGGCTTTTTTGGAGGCCTAGGCTTTTGCAAAAAGCT
CCCGGGAGCTTGTATATCCATTTTCGGATCTGATCAGCACGTGTTGACAATTAATCATCGGCATAGTATA
TCGGCATAGTATAATACGACAAGGTGAGGAACTAAACCATGACCGAGTACAAGCCCACGGTGCGCCTCGC
CACCCGCGACGACGTCCCCAGGGCCGTACGCACCCTCGCCGCCGCGTTCGCCGACTACCCCGCCACGCGC
CACACCGTCGATCCGGACCGCCACATCGAGCGGGTCACCGAGCTGCAAGAACTCTTCCTCACGCGCGTCG
GGCTCGACATCGGCAAGGTGTGGGTCGCGGACGACGGCGCCGCGGTGGCGGTCTGGACCACGCCGGAGAG
CGTCGAAGCGGGGGCGGTGTTCGCCGAGATCGGCCCGCGCATGGCCGAGTTGAGCGGTTCCCGGCTGGCC
GCGCAGCAACAGATGGAAGGCCTCCTGGCGCCGCACCGGCCCAAGGAGCCCGCGTGGTTCCTGGCCACCG
TCGGCGTCTCGCCCGACCACCAGGGCAAGGGTCTGGGCAGCGCCGTCGTGCTCCCCGGAGTGGAGGCGGC
CGAGCGCGCCGGGGTGCCCGCCTTCCTGGAGACATCCGCGCCCCGCAACCTCCCCTTCTACGAGCGGCTC
GGCTTCACCGTCACCGCCGACGTCGAGGTGCCCGAAGGACCGCGCACCTGGTGCATGACCCGCAAGCCCG
GTGCCTGACACGTGCTACGAGATTTCGATTCCACCGCCGCCTTCTATGAAAGGTTGGGCTTCGGAATCGT
TTTCCGGGACGCCGGCTGGATGATCCTCCAGCGCGGGGATCTCATGCTGGAGTTCTTCGCCCACCCCAAC
TTGTTTATTGCAGCTTATAATGGTTACAAATAAAGCAATAGCATCACAAATTTCACAAATAAAGCATTTT
TTTCACTGCATTCTAGTTGTGGTTTGTCCAAACTCATCAATGTATCTTATCATGTCTGTATACCGTCGAC
CTCTAGCTAGAGCTTGGCGTAATCATGGTCATTACCAATGCTTAATCAGTGAGGCACCTATCTCAGCGAT
CTGTCTATTTCGTTCATCCATAGTTGCCTGACTCCCCGTCGTGTAGATAACTACGATACGGGAGGGCTTA
CCATCTGGCCCCAGCGCTGCGATGATACCGCGAGAACCACGCTCACCGGCTCCGGATTTATCAGCAATAA
ACCAGCCAGCCGGAAGGGCCGAGCGCAGAAGTGGTCCTGCAACTTTATCCGCCTCCATCCAGTCTATTAA
TTGTTGCCGGGAAGCTAGAGTAAGTAGTTCGCCAGTTAATAGTTTGCGCAACGTTGTTGCCATCGCTACA
GGCATCGTGGTGTCACGCTCGTCGTTTGGTATGGCTTCATTCAGCTCCGGTTCCCAACGATCAAGGCGAG
TTACATGATCCCCCATGTTGTGCAAAAAAGCGGTTAGCTCCTTCGGTCCTCCGATCGTTGTCAGAAGTAA
GTTGGCCGCAGTGTTATCACTCATGGTTATGGCAGCACTGCATAATTCTCTTACTGTCATGCCATCCGTA
AGATGCTTTTCTGTGACTGGTGAGTACTCAACCAAGTCATTCTGAGAATAGTGTATGCGGCGACCGAGTT
GCTCTTGCCCGGCGTCAATACGGGATAATACCGCGCCACATAGCAGAACTTTAAAAGTGCTCATCATTGG
AAAACGTTCTTCGGGGCGAAAACTCTCAAGGATCTTACCGCTGTTGAGATCCAGTTCGATGTAACCCACT
CGTGCACCCAACTGATCTTCAGCATCTTTTACTTTCACCAGCGTTTCTGGGTGAGCAAAAACAGGAAGGC
AAAATGCCGCAAAAAAGGGAATAAGGGCGACACGGAAATGTTGAATACTCATATTCTTCCTTTTTCAATA
TTATTGAAGCATTTATCAGGGTTATTGTCTCATGAGCGGATACATATTTGAATGTATTTAGAAAAATAAA
CAAATAGGGGTCAGTGTTACAACCAATTAACCAATTCTGAACATTATCGCGAGCCCATTTATACCTGAAT
ATGGCTCATAACACCCCTTGCTCATGACCAAAATCCCTTAACGTGAGTTACGCGCGCGTCGTTCCACTGA
GCGTCAGACCCCGTAGAAAAGATCAAAGGATCTTCTTGAGATCCTTTTTTTCTGCGCGTAATCTGCTGCT
TGCAAACAAAAAAACCACCGCTACCAGCGGTGGTTTGTTTGCCGGATCAAGAGCTACCAACTCTTTTTCC
GAAGGTAACTGGCTTCAGCAGAGCGCAGATACCAAATACTGTTCTTCTAGTGTAGCCGTAGTTAGCCCAC
CACTTCAAGAACTCTGTAGCACCGCCTACATACCTCGCTCTGCTAATCCTGTTACCAGTGGCTGCTGCCA
GTGGCGATAAGTCGTGTCTTACCGGGTTGGACTCAAGACGATAGTTACCGGATAAGGCGCAGCGGTCGGG
CTGAACGGGGGGTTCGTGCACACAGCCCAGCTTGGAGCGAACGACCTACACCGAACTGAGATACCTACAG
CGTGAGCTATGAGAAAGCGCCACGCTTCCCGAAGGGAGAAAGGCGGACAGGTATCCGGTAAGCGGCAGGG
TCGGAACAGGAGAGCGCACGAGGGAGCTTCCAGGGGGAAACGCCTGGTATCTTTATAGTCCTGTCGGGTT
TCGCCACCTCTGACTTGAGCGTCGATTTTTGTGATGCTCGTCAGGGGGGCGGAGCCTATGGAAAAACGCC
AGCAACGCGGCCTTTTTACGGTTCCTGGCCTTTTGCTGGCCTTTTGCTCACATGTTCTTTCCTGCGTTAT
CCCCTGATTCTGTGGATAACCGTATTACCGCCTTTGAGTGAGCTGATACCGCTCGCCGCAGCCGAACGAC
CGAGCGCAGCGAGTCAGTGAGCGAGGAAGCGGAAGGCGAGAGTAGGGAACTGCCAGGCATCAAACTAAGC
AGAAGGCCCCTGACGGATGGCCTTTTTGCGTTTCTACAAACTCTTTCTGTGTTGTAAAACGACGGCCAGT
CTTAAGCTCGGGCCCCCTGGGCGGTTCTGATAACGAGTAATCGTTAATCCGCAAATAACGTAAAAACCCG
CTTCGGCGGGTTTTTTTATGGGGGGAGTTTAGGGAAAGAGCATTTGTCAGAATATTTAAGGGCGCCTGTC
ACTTTGCTTGATATATGAGAATTATTTAACCTTATAAATGAGAAAAAAGCAACGCACTTTAAATAAGATA
CGTTGCTTTTTCGATTGATGAACACCTATAATTAAACTATTCATCTATTATTTATGATTTTTTGTATATA
CAATATTTCTAGTTTGTTAAAGAGAATTAAGAAAATAAATCTCGAAAATAATAAAGGGAAAATCAGTTTT
TGATATCAAAATTATACATGTCAACGATAATACAAAATATAATACAAACTATAAGATGTTATCAGTATTT
ATTATCATTTAGAATAAATTTTGTGTCGCCCTTAATTGTGAGCGGATAACAATTACGAGCTTCATGCACA
GTGGCGTTGACTCAATATTGGCCATTAGCCATATTATTCATTGGTTATATAGCATAAATCAATATTGGCT
ATTGGCCATTGCATACGTTGTATCTATATCATAATATGTACATTTATATTGGCTCATGTCCAATATGACC
GCCATGTT
Features (pLannotate 1.2.2; 21 found; start..end, strand, type, name):
     77..380     +  enhancer       CMV enhancer: human cytomegalovirus immediate early enhancer
    381..584     +  promoter       CMV promoter: human cytomegalovirus (CMV) immediate early promoter
    720..763     +  intron         CMV intron (fragment): modified intron A from human cytomegalovirus
    815..833     +  promoter       SP6 promoter: promoter for bacteriophage SP6 RNA polymerase
    837..874     +  CDS            IgH signal sequence (fragment): signal sequence from the mouse immunoglobulin heavy chain variable region
    908..4684    +  CDS            PTPRF (fragment): PTPRF_HUMAN - Also known as LAR. Experimental evidence at protein level: Swiss-Prot protein existence level 1. The first PTPase domain has enzymatic activity, while the second one seems to affect the substrate specificity of the first one. From Homo sapiens (Human).
   4700..5377    +  CDS            IGHG1 (fragment): IGHG1_HUMAN - Experimental evidence at protein level: Swiss-Prot protein existence level 1. Constant region of immunoglobulin heavy chains. Immunoglobulins, also known as antibodies, are membrane-bound or secreted glycoproteins produced by B lymphocytes. In the recognition phase of humoral immunity, the membrane-bound immunoglobulins serve as receptors which, upon binding of a specific antigen, trigger the clonal expansion and differentiation of B lymphocytes into immunoglobulins- secreting plasma cells. Secreted immunoglobulins mediate the effector phase of humoral immunity, which results in
   5592..5703    +  polyA_signal   bGH poly(A) signal: bovine growth hormone polyadenylation signal
   5704..5812    +  rep_origin     f1 ori (fragment): f1 bacteriophage origin of replication; arrow indicates direction of (+) strand synthesis
   5826..6155    +  promoter       SV40 promoter: SV40 enhancer and early promoter
   6203..6250    +  promoter       EM7 promoter: synthetic bacterial promoter&nbsp
   6269..6868    +  CDS            PuroR (fragment): puromycin N-acetyltransferase; pac from Streptomyces; confers resistance to puromycin
   6878..7003    +  CDS            ble (fragment): BLE_KLEPN - Experimental evidence at protein level: Swiss-Prot protein existence level 1. Binding protein with a strong affinity to the bleomycin family of antibiotics. Binds to CL990; an antimitotic-antibiotic compound. From Klebsiella pneumoniae.
   6998..7119    +  polyA_signal   SV40 poly(A) signal: SV40 polyadenylation signal
   7172..8032    -  CDS            AmpR: β-lactamase; bla; confers resistance to ampicillin, carbenicillin, and related antibiotics
   8035..8131    -  promoter       AmpR promoter (fragment): bla
   8161..8185    -  CDS            KanR (fragment): aminoglycoside phosphotransferase; aph(3')-Ia; confers resistance to kanamycin
   8296..8884    +  rep_origin     ori: high-copy-number ColE1/pMB1/pBR322/pUC origin of replication
   9109..9126    +  terminator     rrnB T2 terminator (fragment): transcription terminator T2 from the E. coli rrnB gene
   9151..9170    -  CDS            lacZα (fragment): LacZα fragment of β-galactosidase; lacZ fragment
   9626..9642    +  protein_bind   lac operator: The lac repressor binds to the lac operator to inhibit transcription in E. coli. This inhibition can be relieved by adding lactose or isopropyl-β-D-thiogalactopyranoside (IPTG). lac repressor encoded by lacI
