[The description below was written by a language model from this plasmid's Addgene catalogue record and pLannotate feature annotations shown in this document.]
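Description:
pD649-HAsp-PTPRF-Fc(DAPA)-AviTag-6xHis is a mammalian expression plasmid on the pD649 backbone, designed to produce the extracellular domain of the human receptor-type tyrosine phosphatase PTPRF (also known as LAR) as a secreted Fc fusion. It is propagated in E. coli as a high-copy plasmid through a ColE1/pUC-type origin and selected with ampicillin via the β-lactamase gene. The sequenced record is 9,808 nt, which matches the stated backbone plus a roughly 3.7 kb insert.

Expression is driven by the human CMV immediate-early enhancer and promoter, followed by a fragment of CMV intron A. An SP6 phage promoter lies just upstream of the coding region and could support in vitro transcription. The open reading frame begins with a secretion signal: the plasmid name indicates an HA signal peptide, although the automated annotation matches this short stretch to a mouse IgH signal sequence fragment. The PTPRF ectodomain, cloned between retained NotI and AscI sites, is joined in frame to a human IgG1 Fc. This Fc carries the D265A and P329A (DAPA) substitutions, which are generally used to reduce Fc effector binding. It is followed by an AviTag for site-specific BirA biotinylation and a 6xHis tag for metal-affinity purification. These two short tags are not annotated in the feature table. A bGH polyadenylation signal ends the transcript.

A second cassette places a puromycin resistance gene under the SV40 early and EM7 promoters with an SV40 poly(A) signal, which could allow selection of stable mammalian lines. The small ble, KanR, lacZα and f1 ori fragments appear to be backbone remnants. The depositor notes that some plasmids in this collection may carry an IS4-like transposase upstream of the CMV promoter, but none is annotated here. The construct belongs to a collection used to map extracellular interactions among human IgSF cell-surface proteins.
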