Addgene plasmid #157036: pD649-HAsp-PTPRF-Fc(DAPA)-AviTag-6xHis
Purpose: Mammalian expression of cell-surface protein extracellular domain fused to Fc(DAPA)-Avi-6xHis. Protein is secreted from cells.
Depositing lab: Chris Garcia. Depositing organization: Stanford University. Publication: A Human IgSF Cell-Surface Interactome Reveals a Complex Network of Protein-Protein Interactions. Wojtowicz WM, Vielmetter J, Fernandes RA, Siepe DH, Eastman CL, Chisholm GB, Cox S, Klock H, Anderson PW, Rue SM, Miller JJ, Glaser SM, Bragstad ML, Vance J, Lam AW, Lesley SA, Zinn K, Garcia KC. Cell. 2020 Aug 20;182(4):1027-1043.e17. doi: 10.1016/j.cell.2020.07.025. PubMed 32822567.
Backbone
  Vector backbone: pD649
  Backbone size w/o insert (bp): 6106
  Vector type: Mammalian Expression
Growth in bacteria
  Bacterial resistance: Ampicillin, 100 μg/mL
  Growth temperature: 37°C
  Growth strain: DH5alpha
  Copy number: High Copy
Gene/Insert
  Gene/Insert name: PTPRF
  Species: H. sapiens (human)
  Insert size (bp): 3702
  Mutation: Fc region of human IgG contains D265A and P329A mutations (DAPA)
  Entrez Gene: PTPRF (a.k.a. BNAH2, LAR)
  Promoter: CMV/SP6
  Tag / fusion protein: Fc(DAPA)-AviTag-6xHis (C terminal on backbone)
  Cloning method: Restriction Enzyme; 5′ cloning site GCGGCCGC (not destroyed); 3′ cloning site GGCGCGCC (not destroyed)
  Sequencing primers: 5′ ATTTAGGTGACACTATAG; 3′ CACGTACCAGTTGAACTTCACC
Resource information
  A portion of this plasmid was derived from a plasmid made by: synthesis by ThermoFisher
Terms and licenses: Academic/Nonprofit Terms; Industry Terms: Not Available to Industry
Depositor comments: Some plasmids in this collection may have an IS4-like element ISVsa5 family transposase upstream of the CMV promoter.
How to cite: pD649-HAsp-PTPRF-Fc(DAPA)-AviTag-6xHis was a gift from Chris Garcia (Addgene plasmid # 157036 ; http://n2t.net/addgene:157036 ; RRID:Addgene_157036)
