>Addgene plasmid #157036 | pD649-HAsp-PTPRF-Fc(DAPA)-AviTag-6xHis | depositor partial sequence | sequence record 303182 | insert (extracellular domain)
GATAGCAAGCCTGTGTTTATCAAGGTGCCCGAGGACCAGACTGGACTGTCTGGCGGAGTTGCCAGCTTTG
TGTGTCAGGCCACAGGCGAGCCTAAGCCTAGAATCACCTGGATGAAGAAAGGCAAGAAGGTGTCCAGCCA
GCGCTTCGAAGTGATCGAGTTTGATGATGGCGCCGGAAGCGTGCTGAGAATCCAGCCTCTGAGAGTGCAG
AGAGATGAGGCCATCTACGAGTGCACCGCCACAAATAGCCTGGGCGAGATCAATACCAGCGCCAAGCTGA
GCGTGCTGGAAGAGGAACAGCTGCCTCCTGGCTTCCCCTCTATCGATATGGGACCTCAGCTGAAGGTGGT
GGAAAAGGCCAGAACCGCCACTATGCTTTGTGCCGCTGGCGGCAATCCTGATCCTGAGATCAGCTGGTTC
AAGGACTTCCTGCCTGTGGACCCTGCCACCAGCAATGGCAGAATCAAGCAGCTGAGATCTGGCGCCCTGC
AGATCGAGAGCAGCGAGGAAAGCGATCAGGGCAAATACGAGTGCGTGGCCACCAATAGCGCCGGCACAAG
ATATTCTGCCCCTGCCAACCTGTACGTCAGAGTGCGAAGAGTGGCCCCTAGATTCAGCATCCCTCCTAGC
AGCCAAGAAGTGATGCCTGGCGGCTCCGTGAATCTGACATGTGTGGCTGTTGGCGCCCCTATGCCTTACG
TGAAATGGATGATGGGAGCCGAGGAACTGACCAAAGAGGACGAGATGCCCGTGGGCAGAAATGTGCTGGA
ACTGAGCAATGTCGTGCGGAGCGCCAATTACACCTGTGTGGCCATCAGCAGCCTGGGCATGATTGAGGCC
ACAGCTCAAGTGACAGTGAAGGCCCTGCCTAAGCCACCTATCGACCTGGTGGTTACCGAGACAACCGCCA
CCTCTGTGACCCTGACATGGGATAGCGGCAATAGCGAGCCAGTGACCTACTACGGCATCCAGTATAGAGC
CGCCGGAACAGAGGGCCCTTTTCAAGAAGTTGACGGCGTCGCCACCACCAGATATAGCATTGGCGGACTG
AGCCCCTTCAGCGAGTACGCCTTTAGAGTGCTGGCCGTGAACTCTATCGGCAGAGGACCTCCATCTGAGG
CCGTTAGAGCTAGAACAGGCGAACAGGCCCCTTCTAGCCCTCCTAGAAGAGTGCAGGCTAGAATGCTGAG
CGCCAGCACAATGCTGGTGCAGTGGGAACCTCCTGAGGAACCCAATGGCCTCGTGCGGGGCTACAGAGTG
TACTACACACCCGATAGCAGACGGCCTCCTAACGCCTGGCACAAGCACAATACTGATGCCGGCCTGCTGA
CAACCGTGGGATCTCTGCTGCCTGGCATCACCTATAGCCTGCGCGTGCTGGCTTTTACCGCCGTTGGAGA
TGGACCACCTTCTCCAACCATCCAAGTGAAAACCCAGCAGGGCGTTCCAGCTCAGCCTGCCGATTTTCAG
GCCGAGGTGGAAAGCGACACCCGCATTCAACTTAGCTGGCTGCTGCCTCCACAAGAGCGGATCATTATGT
ACGAGCTGGTGTACTGGGCCGCTGAGGATGAGGATCAGCAGCACAAAGTGACCTTCGATCCCACCAGCAG
CTACACCCTGGAAGATCTGAAGCCCGACACACTGTACAGATTCCAGCTGGCCGCTAGAAGCGATATGGGC
GTGGGAGTGTTTACCCCTACCATCGAAGCCAGAACAGCCCAGAGCACACCTAGCGCTCCTCCACAGAAAG
TGATGTGCGTGTCCATGGGCAGCACCACAGTCAGAGTGTCTTGGGTGCCACCTCCTGCCGACAGCAGAAA
TGGCGTGATCACACAGTACAGCGTGGCCTATGAAGCCGTGGATGGCGAGGATAGAGGCAGACACGTGGTG
GATGGAATCAGCAGAGAGCACAGCTCTTGGGATCTCGTGGGCCTCGAGAAGTGGACCGAGTATAGAGTGT
GGGTCCGAGCACACACAGATGTCGGACCTGGACCTGAAAGCAGCCCTGTGCTCGTGCGGACAGATGAGGA
TGTTCCTAGCGGACCTCCTCGGAAGGTGGAAGTGGAACCTCTGAATAGCACCGCCGTGCACGTGTACTGG
AAGCTGCCTGTGCCTTCTAAGCAGCACGGCCAGATCAGAGGCTACCAAGTGACATACGTGCGGCTGGAAA
ATGGCGAGCCAAGAGGCCTGCCTATCATCCAGGATGTGATGCTGGCTGAAGCCCAGTGGCGGCCTGAGGA
ATCTGAGGACTACGAAACCACCATCAGCGGGCTGACCCCTGAGACAACATACTCTGTGACAGTGGCCGCC
TACACCACAAAAGGCGACGGCGCTAGATCCAAGCCTAAGATCGTGACCACAACAGGCGCTGTGCCTGGCA
GACCTACCATGATGATCAGCACCACCGCCATGAACACAGCCCTGCTGCAGTGGCACCCTCCTAAAGAACT
GCCTGGCGAGCTGCTGGGCTATAGACTGCAGTACTGTAGAGCCGACGAGGCCAGACCTAACACCATCGAC
TTCGGCAAGGACGACCAGCACTTTACAGTGACCGGCCTGCACAAGGGCACCACCTACATTTTTAGACTGG
CCGCCAAGAACAGAGCCGGCCTGGGAGAAGAGTTCGAGAAAGAGATCAGAACCCCAGAGGATCTGCCCAG
CGGCTTCCCTCAGAATCTGCACGTGACAGGCCTGACCACCTCTACCACAGAACTTGCTTGGGACCCTCCA
GTGCTGGCAGAGAGAAATGGCCGGATCATCTCCTACACCGTGGTGTTCAGAGACATCAACAGCCAGCAAG
AGCTGCAGAACATCACCACCGACACCAGATTCACCCTGACCGGACTGAAGCCTGATACCACCTACGACAT
CAAAGTCCGCGCCTGGACCAGCAAAGGCTCTGGACCTCTGAGCCCTAGCATCCAGAGCAGAACCATGCCA
GTGGAACAGGTGTTCGCCAAGAATTTCAGAGTGGCCGCTGCCATGAAGACCAGCGTGCTGTTGTCTTGGG
AAGTGCCCGACAGCTACAAGAGCGCCGTGCCATTCAAGATCCTGTACAACGGCCAGAGCGTTGAGGTGGA
CGGCCACAGCATGAGAAAGCTGATCGCCGACCTGCAGCCTAACACCGAGTACAGCTTCGTGCTGATGAAC
AGAGGAAGCTCTGCCGGCGGACTGCAGCACCTGGTGTCTATCAGAACAGCTCCCGACCTGCTGCCACACA
AACCTCTGCCTGCCAGCGCCTATATCGAGGACGGCAGATTCGATCTGAGCATGCCACACGTGCAGGACCC
TTCTCTCGTGCGGTGGTTTTACATCGTGGTGGTGCCTATCGACAGAGTCGGCGGATCTATGCTGACCCCA
AGATGGTCCACACCAGAGGAACTGGAACTGGACGAACTGCTGGAAGCCATCGAGCAAGGCGGCGAGGAAC
AACGCAGAAGAAGAAGGCAGGCCGAGCGCCTGAAACCTTATGTGGCTGCTCAACTGGACGTGCTGCCCGA
GACATTCACACTGGGCGACAAGAAGAACTACCGGGGCTTCTACAACCGGCCACTGAGCCCTGATCTGAGC
TACCAGTGTTTCGTGCTGGCCTCTCTGAAAGAACCCATGGACCAGAAGAGATACGCCAGCTCTCCCTACA
GCGACGAGATCGTGGTGCAAGTGACTCCCGCTCAGCAGCAAGAGGAACCCGAAATGCTTTGG
